Addgene plasmid #119124: p47phox-PX (1-122)
Purpose: Bacterial expression of human phox homology (PX) domain, p47phox-PX (1-122)
Depositing lab: Brett Collins. Depositing organization: University of Queensland. Publication: Classification of the human phox homology (PX) domains based on their phosphoinositide binding specificities. Chandra M, Chin YK, Mas C, Feathers JR, Paul B, Datta S, Chen KE, Jia X, Yang Z, Norwood SJ, Mohanty B, Bugarcic A, Teasdale RD, Henne WM, Mobli M, Collins BM. Nat Commun. 2019 Apr 4;10(1):1528. doi: 10.1038/s41467-019-09355-y. PubMed 30948714.
Backbone
  Vector backbone: pGEX4T2
  Vector type: Bacterial Expression
Growth in bacteria
  Bacterial resistance: Ampicillin, 100 μg/mL
  Growth temperature: 37°C
  Growth strain: DH5alpha
  Copy number: Unknown
Gene/Insert
  Gene/Insert name: p47phox-PX (1-122)
  Species: H. sapiens (human)
  Promoter: tac
  Tag / fusion protein: GST (N terminal on backbone)
  Cloning method: Restriction Enzyme; 5′ cloning site BamHI (not destroyed); 3′ cloning site XhoI (not destroyed)
  Sequencing primers: 5′ pGEX5
Terms and licenses: Academic/Nonprofit Terms; Industry Terms: Not Available to Industry
Depositor comments: Amino Acid Sequence: MGDTFIRHIALLGFEKRFVPSQHYVYMFLVKWQDLSEKVVYRRFTEIYEFHKTLKEMFPIEAGAINPENRIIPHLPAPKWFDGQRAAENRQGTLTEYCGTLMSLPTKISRCPHLLDFFKVRP
How to cite: p47phox-PX (1-122) was a gift from Brett Collins (Addgene plasmid # 119124 ; http://n2t.net/addgene:119124 ; RRID:Addgene_119124)
