[The description below was written by a language model from this plasmid's Addgene catalogue record and pLannotate feature annotations shown in this document.]
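Description:
p47phox-PX (1-122) is a bacterial expression plasmid built on the pGEX4T2 backbone that produces the phox homology (PX) domain of human p47phox (NCF1, a cytosolic subunit required for activation of the NADPH oxidase) as a glutathione S-transferase fusion. The insert, covering residues 1–122, was cloned between the BamHI and XhoI sites, both of which are retained, placing it in frame downstream of the Schistosoma japonicum GST coding sequence so that GST sits at the N terminus of the fusion. The annotated sequence is about 5.3 kb and is consistent with the catalogue entry: GST is followed, after a short linker, by the NCF1 fragment.

Expression is driven by the tac promoter, a strong trp/lac hybrid, with an adjacent lac operator. The plasmid also carries lacI under its own promoter, so the lac repressor keeps transcription off until it is relieved by IPTG or lactose. Propagation in E. coli relies on a ColE1/pMB1-type origin, and selection is through the β-lactamase gene conferring ampicillin resistance; the record lists copy number as unknown. Other annotated elements (a lac promoter/operator with a lacZα fragment, and small fragments of rop, bom and yciV) are backbone remnants with no evident role in the expression cassette.

The construct is intended for recombinant production of the isolated PX domain, with the GST moiety allowing affinity purification on glutathione resin. It was deposited as part of a study classifying human PX domains by their phosphoinositide binding specificities, so the purified protein is suited to lipid-binding and related biochemical or structural analyses.
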