Features (pLannotate 1.2.2; 17 found; start..end, strand, type, name):
      8..24      +  protein_bind   lac operator: The lac repressor binds to the lac operator to inhibit transcription in E. coli. This inhibition can be relieved by adding lactose or isopropyl-β-D-thiogalactopyranoside (IPTG). lac repressor encoded by lacI
     47..700     +  CDS            GST26_SCHJA: Experimental evidence at protein level: Swiss-Prot protein existence level 1. GST isoenzymes appear to play a central role in the parasite detoxification system. Other functions are also suspected including a role in increasing the solubility of haematin in the parasite gut. From Schistosoma japonicum (Blood fluke).
    725..1090    +  CDS            NCF1 (fragment): NCF1_HUMAN - Also known as NOXO2, SH3PXD1A. Experimental evidence at protein level: Swiss-Prot protein existence level 1. NCF2, NCF1, and a membrane bound cytochrome b558 are required for activation of the latent NADPH oxidase (necessary for superoxide production). From Homo sapiens (Human).
   1126..1165    +  CDS            rop (fragment): Rop protein, which maintains plasmids at low copy number; rop
   1267..1307    +  misc_feature   bom (fragment): basis of mobility region from pBR322
   1412..1516    +  promoter       AmpR promoter: bla
   1517..2377    +  CDS            AmpR: β-lactamase; bla; confers resistance to ampicillin, carbenicillin, and related antibiotics
   2548..3136    +  rep_origin     ori: high-copy-number ColE1/pMB1/pBR322/pUC origin of replication
   3322..3373    -  misc_feature   bom (fragment): basis of mobility region from pBR322
   3380..3457    +  promoter       lacI promoter: lacI
   3458..4540    +  CDS            lacI: lac repressor; lacI; The lac repressor binds to the lac operator to inhibit transcription in E. coli. This inhibition can be relieved by adding lactose or isopropyl-β-D-thiogalactopyranoside (IPTG).
   4553..4574    +  protein_bind   CAP binding site: CAP binding activates transcription in the presence of cAMP. E. coli catabolite activator protein
   4589..4619    +  promoter       lac promoter: promoter for the E. coli lac operon
   4627..4643    +  protein_bind   lac operator: The lac repressor binds to the lac operator to inhibit transcription in E. coli. This inhibition can be relieved by adding lactose or isopropyl-β-D-thiogalactopyranoside (IPTG). lac repressor encoded by lacI
   4663..4836    +  CDS            lacZα: LacZα fragment of β-galactosidase; lacZ fragment
   5100..5216    -  CDS            yciV (fragment): RNAAM_ECOLI - Also known as trpH From Escherichia coli (strain K12).
   5292..5320    +  promoter       tac promoter: strong E. coli promoter; hybrid between the trp and lac UV5 promoters
>Addgene plasmid #119124 | p47phox-PX (1-122) | addgene full sequence | sequence record 275988 | Addgene NGS Result
TGTGGAATTGTGAGCGGATAACAATTTCACACAGGAAACAGTATTCATGTCCCCTATACTAGGTTATTGG
AAAATTAAGGGCCTTGTGCAACCCACTCGACTTCTTTTGGAATATCTTGAAGAAAAATATGAAGAGCATT
TGTATGAGCGCGATGAAGGTGATAAATGGCGAAACAAAAAGTTTGAATTGGGTTTGGAGTTTCCCAATCT
TCCTTATTATATTGATGGTGATGTTAAATTAACACAGTCTATGGCCATCATACGTTATATAGCTGACAAG
CACAACATGTTGGGTGGTTGTCCAAAAGAGCGTGCAGAGATTTCAATGCTTGAAGGAGCGGTTTTGGATA
TTAGATACGGTGTTTCGAGAATTGCATATAGTAAAGACTTTGAAACTCTCAAAGTTGATTTTCTTAGCAA
GCTACCTGAAATGCTGAAAATGTTCGAAGATCGTTTATGTCATAAAACATATTTAAATGGTGATCATGTA
ACCCATCCTGACTTCATGTTGTATGACGCTCTTGATGTTGTTTTATACATGGACCCAATGTGCCTGGATG
CGTTCCCAAAATTAGTTTGTTTTAAAAAACGTATTGAAGCTATCCCACAAATTGATAAGTACTTGAAATC
CAGCAAGTATATAGCATGGCCTTTGCAGGGCTGGCAAGCCACGTTTGGTGGTGGCGACCATCCTCCAAAA
TCGGATCTGGTTCCGCGTGGATCCATGGGTGATACCTTCATTCGCCACATTGCTCTGCTGGGTTTTGAAA
AGCGTTTCGTTCCGAGTCAGCATTACGTTTACATGTTCCTGGTCAAATGGCAGGATCTGAGTGAAAAGGT
GGTTTATCGTCGCTTCACCGAAATCTACGAATTTCATAAGACGCTGAAGGAAATGTTTCCGATTGAAGCA
GGCGCTATCAACCCGGAAAATCGTATTATCCCGCACCTGCCGGCCCCGAAATGGTTCGATGGTCAGCGTG
CGGCCGAAAACCGCCAAGGCACCCTGACGGAATATTGCGGTACCCTGATGAGCCTGCCGACGAAAATCTC
TCGTTGTCCGCATCTGCTGGACTTTTTCAAGGTTCGCCCGTAACTCGAGCGGCCGCATCGTGACTGACTG
ACGATCTGCCTCGCGCGTTTCGGTGATGACGGTGAAAACCTCTGACACATGCAGCTCCCGGAGACGGTCA
CAGCTTGTCTGTAAGCGGATGCCGGGAGCAGACAAGCCCGTCAGGGCGCGTCAGCGGGTGTTGGCGGGTG
TCGGGGCGCAGCCATGACCCAGTCACGTAGCGATAGCGGAGTGTATAATTCTTGAAGACGAAAGGGCCTC
GTGATACGCCTATTTTTATAGGTTAATGTCATGATAATAATGGTTTCTTAGACGTCAGGTGGCACTTTTC
GGGGAAATGTGCGCGGAACCCCTATTTGTTTATTTTTCTAAATACATTCAAATATGTATCCGCTCATGAG
ACAATAACCCTGATAAATGCTTCAATAATATTGAAAAAGGAAGAGTATGAGTATTCAACATTTCCGTGTC
GCCCTTATTCCCTTTTTTGCGGCATTTTGCCTTCCTGTTTTTGCTCACCCAGAAACGCTGGTGAAAGTAA
AAGATGCTGAAGATCAGTTGGGTGCACGAGTGGGTTACATCGAACTGGATCTCAACAGCGGTAAGATCCT
TGAGAGTTTTCGCCCCGAAGAACGTTTTCCAATGATGAGCACTTTTAAAGTTCTGCTATGTGGCGCGGTA
TTATCCCGTGTTGACGCCGGGCAAGAGCAACTCGGTCGCCGCATACACTATTCTCAGAATGACTTGGTTG
AGTACTCACCAGTCACAGAAAAGCATCTTACGGATGGCATGACAGTAAGAGAATTATGCAGTGCTGCCAT
AACCATGAGTGATAACACTGCGGCCAACTTACTTCTGACAACGATCGGAGGACCGAAGGAGCTAACCGCT
TTTTTGCACAACATGGGGGATCATGTAACTCGCCTTGATCGTTGGGAACCGGAGCTGAATGAAGCCATAC
CAAACGACGAGCGTGACACCACGATGCCTGCAGCAATGGCAACAACGTTGCGCAAACTATTAACTGGCGA
ACTACTTACTCTAGCTTCCCGGCAACAATTAATAGACTGGATGGAGGCGGATAAAGTTGCAGGACCACTT
CTGCGCTCGGCCCTTCCGGCTGGCTGGTTTATTGCTGATAAATCTGGAGCCGGTGAGCGTGGGTCTCGCG
GTATCATTGCAGCACTGGGGCCAGATGGTAAGCCCTCCCGTATCGTAGTTATCTACACGACGGGGAGTCA
GGCAACTATGGATGAACGAAATAGACAGATCGCTGAGATAGGTGCCTCACTGATTAAGCATTGGTAACTG
TCAGACCAAGTTTACTCATATATACTTTAGATTGATTTAAAACTTCATTTTTAATTTAAAAGGATCTAGG
TGAAGATCCTTTTTGATAATCTCATGACCAAAATCCCTTAACGTGAGTTTTCGTTCCACTGAGCGTCAGA
CCCCGTAGAAAAGATCAAAGGATCTTCTTGAGATCCTTTTTTTCTGCGCGTAATCTGCTGCTTGCAAACA
AAAAAACCACCGCTACCAGCGGTGGTTTGTTTGCCGGATCAAGAGCTACCAACTCTTTTTCCGAAGGTAA
CTGGCTTCAGCAGAGCGCAGATACCAAATACTGTCCTTCTAGTGTAGCCGTAGTTAGGCCACCACTTCAA
GAACTCTGTAGCACCGCCTACATACCTCGCTCTGCTAATCCTGTTACCAGTGGCTGCTGCCAGTGGCGAT
AAGTCGTGTCTTACCGGGTTGGACTCAAGACGATAGTTACCGGATAAGGCGCAGCGGTCGGGCTGAACGG
GGGGTTCGTGCACACAGCCCAGCTTGGAGCGAACGACCTACACCGAACTGAGATACCTACAGCGTGAGCT
ATGAGAAAGCGCCACGCTTCCCGAAGGGAGAAAGGCGGACAGGTATCCGGTAAGCGGCAGGGTCGGAACA
GGAGAGCGCACGAGGGAGCTTCCAGGGGGAAACGCCTGGTATCTTTATAGTCCTGTCGGGTTTCGCCACC
TCTGACTTGAGCGTCGATTTTTGTGATGCTCGTCAGGGGGGCGGAGCCTATGGAAAAACGCCAGCAACGC
GGCCTTTTTACGGTTCCTGGCCTTTTGCTGGCCTTTTGCTCACATGTTCTTTCCTGCGTTATCCCCTGAT
TCTGTGGATAACCGTATTACCGCCTTTGAGTGAGCTGATACCGCTCGCCGCAGCCGAACGACCGAGCGCA
GCGAGTCAGTGAGCGAGGAAGCGGAAGAGCGCCTGATGCGGTATTTTCTCCTTACGCATCTGTGCGGTAT
TTCACACCGCATAAATTCCGACACCATCGAATGGCGCAAAACCTTTCGCGGTATGGCATGATAGCGCCCG
GAAGAGAGTCAATTCAGGGTGGTGAATGTGAAACCAGTAACGTTATACGATGTCGCAGAGTATGCCGGTG
TCTCTTATCAGACCGTTTCCCGCGTGGTGAACCAGGCCAGCCACGTTTCTGCGAAAACGCGGGAAAAAGT
GGAAGCGGCGATGGCGGAGCTGAATTACATTCCCAACCGCGTGGCACAACAACTGGCGGGCAAACAGTCG
TTGCTGATTGGCGTTGCCACCTCCAGTCTGGCCCTGCACGCGCCGTCGCAAATTGTCGCGGCGATTAAAT
CTCGCGCCGATCAACTGGGTGCCAGCGTGGTGGTGTCGATGGTAGAACGAAGCGGCGTCGAAGCCTGTAA
AGCGGCGGTGCACAATCTTCTCGCGCAACGCGTCAGTGGGCTGATCATTAACTATCCGCTGGATGACCAG
GATGCCATTGCTGTGGAAGCTGCCTGCACTAATGTTCCGGCGTTATTTCTTGATGTCTCTGACCAGACAC
CCATCAACAGTATTATTTTCTCCCATGAAGACGGTACGCGACTGGGCGTGGAGCATCTGGTCGCATTGGG
TCACCAGCAAATCGCGCTGTTAGCGGGCCCATTAAGTTCTGTCTCGGCGCGTCTGCGTCTGGCTGGCTGG
CATAAATATCTCACTCGCAATCAAATTCAGCCGATAGCGGAACGGGAAGGCGACTGGAGTGCCATGTCCG
GTTTTCAACAAACCATGCAAATGCTGAATGAGGGCATCGTTCCCACTGCGATGCTGGTTGCCAACGATCA
GATGGCGCTGGGCGCAATGCGCGCCATTACCGAGTCCGGGCTGCGCGTTGGTGCGGATATCTCGGTAGTG
GGATACGACGATACCGAAGACAGCTCATGTTATATCCCGCCGTTAACCACCATCAAACAGGATTTTCGCC
TGCTGGGGCAAACCAGCGTGGACCGCTTGCTGCAACTCTCTCAGGGCCAGGCGGTGAAGGGCAATCAGCT
GTTGCCCGTCTCACTGGTGAAAAGAAAAACCACCCTGGCGCCCAATACGCAAACCGCCTCTCCCCGCGCG
TTGGCCGATTCATTAATGCAGCTGGCACGACAGGTTTCCCGACTGGAAAGCGGGCAGTGAGCGCAACGCA
ATTAATGTAAGTTAGCTCACTCATTAGGCACCCCAGGCTTTACACTTTATGCTTCCGGCTCGTATGTTGT
GTGGAATTGTGAGCGGATAACAATTTCACACAGGAAACAGCTATGACCATGATTACGGATTCACTGGCCG
TCGTTTTACAACGTCGTGACTGGGAAAACCCTGGCGTTACCCAACTTAATCGCCTTGCAGCACATCCCCC
TTTCGCCAGCTGGCGTAATAGCGAAGAGGCCCGCACCGATCGCCCTTCCCAACAGTTGCGCAGCCTGAAT
GGCGAATGGCGCTTTGCCTGGTTTCCGGCACCAGAAGCGGTGCCGGAAAGCTGGCTGGAGTGCGATCTTC
CTGAGGCCGATACTGTCGTCGTCCCCTCAAACTGGCAGATGCACGGTTACGATGCGCCCATCTACACCAA
CGTGACCTATCCCATTACGGTCAATCCGCCGTTTGTTCCCACGGAGAATCCGACGGGTTGTTACTCGCTC
ACATTTAATGTTGATGAAAGCTGGCTACAGGAAGGCCAGACGCGAATTATTTTTGATGGCGTTGGAATTA
GCTTATCGACTGCACGGTGCACCAATGCTTCTGGCGTCAGGCAGCCATCGGAAGCTGTGGTATGGCTGTG
CAGGTCGTAAATCACTGCATAATTCGTGTCGCTCAAGGCGCACTCCCGTTCTGGATAATGTTTTTTGCGC
CGACATCATAACGGTTCTGGCAAATATTCTGAAATGAGCTGTTGACAATTAATCATCGGCTCGTATAATG
